Addgene plasmid #129263: pCAG-QuaAr3_Q95D_H106N_E214V-HaloTag-ST
Purpose: Express soma-localized QuaAr3_Q95D_H106N_E214V-HaloTag in mammalian cells
Depositing lab: Eric Schreiter. Depositing organization: HHMI, Janelia Research Campus. Publication: A general approach to engineer positive-going eFRET voltage indicators. Abdelfattah AS, Valenti R, Zheng J, Wong A, Podgorski K, Koyama M, Kim DS, Schreiter ER. Nat Commun. 2020 Jul 10;11(1):3444. doi: 10.1038/s41467-020-17322-1. PubMed 32651384.
Backbone
  Vector backbone: pCAG
  Vector type: Mammalian Expression
Growth in bacteria
  Bacterial resistance: Ampicillin, 100 μg/mL
  Growth temperature: 37°C
  Growth strain: DH5alpha
  Copy number: High Copy
Gene/Insert
  Gene/Insert name: QuaAr3_Q95D_H106N_E214V-HaloTag-ST
  Species: Synthetic
  Mutation: Q95D, H106N, E214V
  Promoter: CAG
  Cloning method: Gibson Cloning
Terms and licenses: Academic/Nonprofit Terms; Industry Terms: Not Available to Industry
Depositor comments: 5' cloning site: NheI, 3' cloning site: HindIII. Please visit https://www.biorxiv.org/content/10.1101/690925v1.full to read the preprint.
How to cite: pCAG-QuaAr3_Q95D_H106N_E214V-HaloTag-ST was a gift from Eric Schreiter (Addgene plasmid # 129263 ; http://n2t.net/addgene:129263 ; RRID:Addgene_129263)
