[The description below was written by a language model from this plasmid's Addgene catalogue record and pLannotate feature annotations shown in this document.]
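Description:
pCAG-QuaAr3_Q95D_H106N_E214V-HaloTag-ST is an 8.0 kb mammalian expression plasmid built on a pCAG backbone. It expresses a synthetic, soma-targeted chemigenetic voltage indicator. It is propagated in E. coli from a high-copy ColE1/pUC-type origin with ampicillin selection (AmpR under its own bla promoter), and it also carries an f1 phage origin. Expression in mammalian cells is driven by the CAG promoter, seen in the feature table as the CMV immediate-early enhancer followed by the chicken β-actin/rabbit β-globin chimeric intron. The short "HBB" match just upstream of the insert most likely reflects β-globin-derived sequence belonging to this promoter region rather than a separate coding element.

The open reading frame is a three-part fusion terminated by the bGH polyadenylation signal. The first part is a rhodopsin domain annotated as a fragment of archaerhodopsin-3, the light-driven proton pump from Halorubrum sodomense, carrying the recorded Q95D, H106N and E214V substitutions. It is followed by HaloTag, a modified dehalogenase that covalently binds chloroalkane-linked ligands such as fluorescent dyes. The last part is a fragment of rat Kcnb1 (Kv2.1), which corresponds to the "ST" soma-targeting motif that restricts the protein to the cell body. According to the associated publication title, the construct belongs to a series of positive-going eFRET voltage indicators, in which the dye bound to HaloTag reports voltage-dependent changes in the rhodopsin.

A separate SV40 promoter drives a puromycin resistance gene ending in an SV40 poly(A) signal, which would allow selection of transfected cells. The short ble, lacI and lac promoter/operator fragments appear to be backbone remnants. The insert was assembled by Gibson cloning between NheI and HindIII sites.
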