Features (pLannotate 1.2.2; 20 found; start..end, strand, type, name):
     23..745     +  CDS            aop3 (fragment): BACR3_HALSD - Experimental evidence at protein level: Swiss-Prot protein existence level 1. Light-driven proton pump. From Halorubrum sodomense.
    746..1627    +  CDS            HaloTag®: modified bacterial dehalogenase that forms covalent bonds with chloroalkane derivatives
   1625..1996    +  CDS            Kcnb1 (fragment): KCNB1_RAT - Experimental evidence at protein level: Swiss-Prot protein existence level 1. Voltage-gated potassium channel that mediates transmembrane potassium transport in excitable membranes, primarily in the brain, but also in the pancreas and cardiovascular system. Contributes to the regulation of the action potential (AP) repolarization, duration and frequency of repetitive AP firing in neurons, muscle cells and endocrine cells and plays a role in homeostatic attenuation of electrical excitability throughout the brain (PubMed:10024359, PubMed:10618149, PubMed:12451110, PubMed:17379638, Pu
   2039..2263    +  polyA_signal   bGH poly(A) signal: bovine growth hormone polyadenylation signal
   2267..2288    +  promoter       SV40 promoter (fragment): SV40 enhancer and early promoter
   2309..2737    +  rep_origin     f1 ori (sequence partly withheld): f1 bacteriophage origin of replication; arrow indicates direction of (+) strand synthesis
   2751..3080    +  promoter       SV40 promoter: SV40 enhancer and early promoter
   3091..3690    +  CDS            PuroR: puromycin N-acetyltransferase; pac from Streptomyces alboniger; confers resistance to puromycin
   3697..3855    +  CDS            ble (fragment): BLE_KLEPN - Experimental evidence at protein level: Swiss-Prot protein existence level 1. Binding protein with a strong affinity to the bleomycin family of antibiotics. Binds to CL990; an antimitotic-antibiotic compound. From Klebsiella pneumoniae.
   3850..3971    +  polyA_signal   SV40 poly(A) signal: SV40 polyadenylation signal
   4044..4060    -  protein_bind   lac operator: The lac repressor binds to the lac operator to inhibit transcription in E. coli. This inhibition can be relieved by adding lactose or isopropyl-β-D-thiogalactopyranoside (IPTG). lac repressor encoded by lacI
   4068..4098    -  promoter       lac promoter: promoter for the E. coli lac operon
   4113..4134    -  protein_bind   CAP binding site: CAP binding activates transcription in the presence of cAMP. E. coli catabolite activator protein
   4147..4239    -  CDS            lacI (fragment): lac repressor; lacI; The lac repressor binds to the lac operator to inhibit transcription in E. coli. This inhibition can be relieved by adding lactose or isopropyl-β-D-thiogalactopyranoside (IPTG).
   4422..5010    -  rep_origin     ori: high-copy-number ColE1/pMB1/pBR322/pUC origin of replication
   5181..6041    -  CDS            AmpR: β-lactamase; bla; confers resistance to ampicillin, carbenicillin, and related antibiotics
   6042..6146    -  promoter       AmpR promoter: bla
   6178..6557    +  enhancer       CMV enhancer: human cytomegalovirus immediate early enhancer
   6834..7850    +  intron         chimeric intron: chimera between introns from chicken β-actin and rabbit β-globin
   7854..7988    +  CDS            HBB: HBB_COLGU - Experimental evidence at transcript level: Swiss-Prot protein existence level 2. Involved in oxygen transport from the lung to the various peripheral tissues. From Colobus guereza (Mantled guereza) (Eastern black-and-white colobus monkey).
>Addgene plasmid #129263 | pCAG-QuaAr3_Q95D_H106N_E214V-HaloTag-ST | addgene full sequence | sequence record 254366 | Addgene NGS Result
GCTAGCCGCCACCATGGTATCTATCGCACTTCAAGCCGGTTATGATCTCCTGGGAGATGGGCGGCCTGAA
ACACTTTGGCTCGGGATCGGCACTTTGCTTATGCTCATTGGCACGTTTTATTTTCTGGTACGAGGATGGG
GGGTCACTGACAAAGATGCAAGGGAGTACTACGCAGTGACGATTCTTGTAAGTGGCATCGCCAGTGCTGC
TTACCTGTCAATGTTTTTCGGAATCGGCCTCACAGAGGTAAGCGTTGGTGGGGAAATGCTCGACATTTAT
TATGCTAGGTACGCCGACTGGTTGTTTACGACACCACTCCTGCTGCTCAACTTGGCCTTGTTGGCTAAGG
TAGATAGGGTCACTATCGGCACCCTGGTAGGAGTGGATGCACTGATGATTGTAACGGGGCTGATTGGAGC
CTTGAGTCATACTGCAATCGCAAGGTACTCATGGTGGCTGTTCTCTACAATATGTATGATTGTGGTGCTC
TATGTGTTGGCTACGTCACTTCGGTCCGCTGCACGCGAAAGAGGACCTGAAGTCGCCAGTACTTTTAATA
CCCTGACAGCTTTGGTGCTCGTACTGTGGACCGCATATCCCATTCTTTGGATTATTGGTACGGAGGGAGC
AGGTGTTGTTGGACTCGGTATCGTGACCCTCCTCTTCATGGTTCTGGACGTAACTGCAAAGGTTGGGTTT
GGCTTCATCCTTCTCAGGAGTCGCGCAATATTGGGAGACACTGAGATCGGTACCGGCTTTCCATTCGACC
CCCATTATGTGGAAGTCCTGGGCGAGCGCATGCACTACGTCGATGTTGGTCCGCGCGATGGCACCCCTGT
GCTGTTCCTGCACGGTAACCCGACCTCCTCCTACGTGTGGCGCAACATCATCCCGCATGTTGCACCGACC
CATCGCTGCATTGCTCCAGACCTGATCGGTATGGGCAAATCCGACAAACCAGACCTGGGTTATTTCTTCG
ACGACCACGTCCGCTTCATGGATGCCTTCATCGAAGCCCTGGGTCTGGAAGAGGTCGTCCTGGTCATTCA
CGACTGGGGCTCCGCTCTGGGTTTCCACTGGGCCAAGCGCAATCCAGAGCGCGTCAAAGGTATTGCATTT
ATGGAGTTCATCCACCCTATCCCGACCTGGGACGAATGGCCAGAATTTGCCCGCGAGACCTTCCAGGCCT
TCCGCACCACCGACGTCGGCCGCAAGCTGATCATCGATCAGAACGTTTTTATCGAGGGTACGCTGCCGAT
GGGTGTCGTCCGCCCGCTGACTGAAGTCGAGATGGACCATTACCGCGAGCCGTTCCTGAATCCTGTTGAC
CGCGAGCCACTGTGGCGCTTCCCAAACGAGCTGCCAATCGCCGGTGAGCCAGCGAACATCGTCGCGCTGG
TCGAAGAATACATGGACTGGCTGCACCAGTCCCCTGTCCCGAAGCTGCTGTTCTGGGGCACCCCAGGCGT
TCTGATCCCACCGGCCGAAGCCGCTCGCCTGGCCAAAAGCCTGCCTAACTGCAAGGCTGTGGACATCGGC
CCGGGTCTGAATCTGCTGCAAGAAGACAACCCGGACCTGATCGGCAGCGAGATCGCGCGCTGGCTGTCGA
CGCTCGAGATTTCCGGCGAGCCAACCACTAAGAGCAGGATCACCAGCGAGGGCGAGTACATCCCCCTGGA
CCAGATCGACATCAACGTGTTCTGCTACGAGAACGAGGTGCAAAGTCAGCCTATCCTGAACACAAAGGAA
ATGGCTCCACAGTCTAAGCCTCCCGAAGAGCTTGAGATGTCCAGTATGCCAAGTCCCGTGGCTCCCCTCC
CTGCCAGGACTGAAGGAGTGATTGACATGAGGAGTATGTCATCTATTGATAGCTTCATCTCTTGCGCAAC
AGATTTCCCCGAGGCTACTCGATTCTAATGAAAGCTTGCTACCGAGCTCGGATCCACTAGTCCAGTGTGG
TGGAATTCTGCAGATATCCAGCACAGTGGCGGCCGCTCGAGTCTAGAGGGCCCGTTTAAACCCGCTGATC
AGCCTCGACTGTGCCTTCTAGTTGCCAGCCATCTGTTGTTTGCCCCTCCCCCGTGCCTTCCTTGACCCTG
GAAGGTGCCACTCCCACTGTCCTTTCCTAATAAAATGAGGAAATTGCATCGCATTGTCTGAGTAGGTGTC
ATTCTATTCTGGGGGGTGGGGTGGGGCAGGACAGCAAGGGGGAGGATTGGGAAGACAATAGCAGGCATGC
TGGGGATGCGGTGGGCTCTATGGCTTCTGAGGCGGAAAGAACCAGCTGGGGCTCTAGGGGGTATCCCC
[124 nt withheld, positions 2309-2432]
C
[91 nt withheld, positions 2434-2524]
A
[49 nt withheld, positions 2526-2574]
CCTTTGACGTTGGAGTCCACGTTCTTT
[37 nt withheld, positions 2602-2638]
ACCCTATCTCGGTCTATTCTTTTGATTTATAAGGGATTTTGCCGATTTCGGCCTATTGGTTAAAAAATGA
GCTGATTTAACAAAAATTTAACGCGAATTAATTCTGTGGAATGTGTGTCAGTTAGGGTGTGGAAAGTCCC
CAGGCTCCCCAGCAGGCAGAAGTATGCAAAGCATGCATCTCAATTAGTCAGCAACCAGGTGTGGAAAGTC
CCCAGGCTCCCCAGCAGGCAGAAGTATGCAAAGCATGCATCTCAATTAGTCAGCAACCATAGTCCCGCCC
CTAACTCCGCCCATCCCGCCCCTAACTCCGCCCAGTTCCGCCCATTCTCCGCCCCATGGCTGACTAATTT
TTTTTATTTATGCAGAGGCCGAGGCCGCCTCTGCCTCTGAGCTATTCCAGAAGTAGTGAGGAGGCTTTTT
TGGAGGCCTAGGCTTTTGCAAAAAGCTCCCGCATGACCGAGTACAAGCCCACGGTGCGCCTCGCCACCCG
CGACGACGTCCCCAGGGCCGTACGCACCCTCGCCGCCGCGTTCGCCGACTACCCCGCCACGCGCCACACC
GTCGATCCGGACCGCCACATCGAGCGGGTCACCGAGCTGCAAGAACTCTTCCTCACGCGCGTCGGGCTCG
ACATCGGCAAGGTGTGGGTCGCGGACGACGGCGCCGCGGTGGCGGTCTGGACCACGCCGGAGAGCGTCGA
AGCGGGGGCGGTGTTCGCCGAGATCGGCCCGCGCATGGCCGAGTTGAGCGGTTCCCGGCTGGCCGCGCAG
CAACAGATGGAAGGCCTCCTGGCGCCGCACCGGCCCAAGGAGCCCGCGTGGTTCCTGGCCACCGTCGGCG
TCTCGCCCGACCACCAGGGCAAGGGTCTGGGCAGCGCCGTCGTGCTCCCCGGAGTGGAGGCGGCCGAGCG
CGCCGGGGTGCCCGCCTTCCTGGAGACCTCCGCGCCCCGCAACCTCCCCTTCTACGAGCGGCTCGGCTTC
ACCGTCACCGCCGACGTCGAGGTGCCCGAAGGACCGCGCACCTGGTGCATGACCCGCAAGCCCGGTGCCT
GATTCGAAATGACCGACCAAGCGACGCCCAACCTGCCATCACGAGATTTCGATTCCACCGCCGCCTTCTA
TGAAAGGTTGGGCTTCGGAATCGTTTTCCGGGACGCCGGCTGGATGATCCTCCAGCGCGGGGATCTCATG
CTGGAGTTCTTCGCCCACCCCAACTTGTTTATTGCAGCTTATAATGGTTACAAATAAAGCAATAGCATCA
CAAATTTCACAAATAAAGCATTTTTTTCACTGCATTCTAGTTGTGGTTTGTCCAAACTCATCAATGTATC
TTATCATGTCTGTATACCGTCGACCTCTAGCTAGAGCTTGGCGTAATCATGGTCATAGCTGTTTCCTGTG
TGAAATTGTTATCCGCTCACAATTCCACACAACATACGAGCCGGAAGCATAAAGTGTAAAGCCTGGGGTG
CCTAATGAGTGAGCTAACTCACATTAATTGCGTTGCGCTCACTGCCCGCTTTCCAGTCGGGAAACCTGTC
GTGCCAGCTGCATTAATGAATCGGCCAACGCGCGGGGAGAGGCGGTTTGCGTATTGGGCGCTCTTCCGCT
TCCTCGCTCACTGACTCGCTGCGCTCGGTCGTTCGGCTGCGGCGAGCGGTATCAGCTCACTCAAAGGCGG
TAATACGGTTATCCACAGAATCAGGGGATAACGCAGGAAAGAACATGTGAGCAAAAGGCCAGCAAAAGGC
CAGGAACCGTAAAAAGGCCGCGTTGCTGGCGTTTTTCCATAGGCTCCGCCCCCCTGACGAGCATCACAAA
AATCGACGCTCAAGTCAGAGGTGGCGAAACCCGACAGGACTATAAAGATACCAGGCGTTTCCCCCTGGAA
GCTCCCTCGTGCGCTCTCCTGTTCCGACCCTGCCGCTTACCGGATACCTGTCCGCCTTTCTCCCTTCGGG
AAGCGTGGCGCTTTCTCATAGCTCACGCTGTAGGTATCTCAGTTCGGTGTAGGTCGTTCGCTCCAAGCTG
GGCTGTGTGCACGAACCCCCCGTTCAGCCCGACCGCTGCGCCTTATCCGGTAACTATCGTCTTGAGTCCA
ACCCGGTAAGACACGACTTATCGCCACTGGCAGCAGCCACTGGTAACAGGATTAGCAGAGCGAGGTATGT
AGGCGGTGCTACAGAGTTCTTGAAGTGGTGGCCTAACTACGGCTACACTAGAAGAACAGTATTTGGTATC
TGCGCTCTGCTGAAGCCAGTTACCTTCGGAAAAAGAGTTGGTAGCTCTTGATCCGGCAAACAAACCACCG
CTGGTAGCGGTGGTTTTTTTGTTTGCAAGCAGCAGATTACGCGCAGAAAAAAAGGATCTCAAGAAGATCC
TTTGATCTTTTCTACGGGGTCTGACGCTCAGTGGAACGAAAACTCACGTTAAGGGATTTTGGTCATGAGA
TTATCAAAAAGGATCTTCACCTAGATCCTTTTAAATTAAAAATGAAGTTTTAAATCAATCTAAAGTATAT
ATGAGTAAACTTGGTCTGACAGTTACCAATGCTTAATCAGTGAGGCACCTATCTCAGCGATCTGTCTATT
TCGTTCATCCATAGTTGCCTGACTCCCCGTCGTGTAGATAACTACGATACGGGAGGGCTTACCATCTGGC
CCCAGTGCTGCAATGATACCGCGAGACCCACGCTCACCGGCTCCAGATTTATCAGCAATAAACCAGCCAG
CCGGAAGGGCCGAGCGCAGAAGTGGTCCTGCAACTTTATCCGCCTCCATCCAGTCTATTAATTGTTGCCG
GGAAGCTAGAGTAAGTAGTTCGCCAGTTAATAGTTTGCGCAACGTTGTTGCCATTGCTACAGGCATCGTG
GTGTCACGCTCGTCGTTTGGTATGGCTTCATTCAGCTCCGGTTCCCAACGATCAAGGCGAGTTACATGAT
CCCCCATGTTGTGCAAAAAAGCGGTTAGCTCCTTCGGTCCTCCGATCGTTGTCAGAAGTAAGTTGGCCGC
AGTGTTATCACTCATGGTTATGGCAGCACTGCATAATTCTCTTACTGTCATGCCATCCGTAAGATGCTTT
TCTGTGACTGGTGAGTACTCAACCAAGTCATTCTGAGAATAGTGTATGCGGCGACCGAGTTGCTCTTGCC
CGGCGTCAATACGGGATAATACCGCGCCACATAGCAGAACTTTAAAAGTGCTCATCATTGGAAAACGTTC
TTCGGGGCGAAAACTCTCAAGGATCTTACCGCTGTTGAGATCCAGTTCGATGTAACCCACTCGTGCACCC
AACTGATCTTCAGCATCTTTTACTTTCACCAGCGTTTCTGGGTGAGCAAAAACAGGAAGGCAAAATGCCG
CAAAAAAGGGAATAAGGGCGACACGGAAATGTTGAATACTCATACTCTTCCTTTTTCAATATTATTGAAG
CATTTATCAGGGTTATTGTCTCATGAGCGGATACATATTTGAATGTATTTAGAAAAATAAACAAATAGGG
GTTCCGCGCACATTTCCCCGAAAAGTGCCACCTGACGTCGACATTGATTATTGACTAGTTATTAATAGTA
ATCAATTACGGGGTCATTAGTTCATAGCCCATATATGGAGTTCCGCGTTACATAACTTACGGTAAATGGC
CCGCCTGGCTGACCGCCCAACGACCCCCGCCCATTGACGTCAATAATGACGTATGTTCCCATAGTAACGC
CAATAGGGACTTTCCATTGACGTCAATGGGTGGAGTATTTACGGTAAACTGCCCACTTGGCAGTACATCA
AGTGTATCATATGCCAAGTACGCCCCCTATTGACGTCAATGACGGTAAATGGCCCGCCTGGCATTATGCC
CAGTACATGACCTTATGGGACTTTCCTACTTGGCAGTACATCTACGTATTAGTCATCGCTATTACCATGG
TCGAGGTGAGCCCCACGTTCTGCTTCACTCTCCCCATCTCCCCCCCCTCCCCACCCCCAATTTTGTATTT
ATTTATTTTTTAATTATTTTGTGCAGCGATGGGGGCGGGGGGGGGGGGNGGSGCGCCRGGSGGGGSGGGG
SGGGGSGRGGGGSGGGGSGGGGSGAGGCGGAGAGGTGCGGCGGCAGCCAATCAGAGCGGCGCGCTCCGAA
AGTTTCCTTTTATGGCGAGGCGGCGGCGGCGGCGGCCCTATAAAAAGCGAAGCGCGCGGCGGGCGGGAGT
CGCTGCGCGCTGCCTTCGCCCCGTGCCCCGCTCCGCCGCCGCCTCGCGCCGCCCGCCCCGGCTCTGACTG
ACCGCGTTACTCCCACAGGTGAGCGGGCGGGACGGCCCTTCTCCTCCGGGCTGTAATTAGCGCTTGGTTT
AATGACGGCTTGTTTCTTTTCTGTGGCTGCGTGAAAGCCTTGAGGGGCTCCGGGAGGGCCCTTTGTGCGG
GGGGAGCGGCTCGGGGGGTGCGTGCGTGTGTGTGTGCGTGGGGAGCGCCGCGTGCGGCTCCGCGCTGCCC
GGCGGCTGTGAGCGCTGCGGGCGCGGCGCGGGGCTTTGTGCGCTCCGCAGTGTGCGCGAGGGGAGCGCGG
CCGGGGGCGGTGCCCCGCGGTGCGGGGGGGGCTGCGAGGGGAACAAAGGCTGCGTGCGGGGTGTGTGCGT
GGGGGGGTGAGCAGGGGGTGTGGGCGCGTCGGTCGGGCTGCAACCCCCCCTGCACCCCCCTCCCCGAGTT
GCTGAGCACGGCCCGGCTTCGGGTGCGGGGCTCCGTACGGGGCGTGGCGCGGGGCTCGCCGTGCCGGGCG
GGGGGTGGCGGCAGGTGGGGGTGCCGGGCGGGGCGGGGCCGCCTCGGGCCGGGGAGGGCTCGGGGGAGGG
GCGCGGCGGCCCCCGGAGCGCCGGCGGCTGTCGAGGCGCGGCGAGCCGCAGCCATTGCCTTTTATGGTAA
TCGTGCGAGAGGGCGCAGGGACTTCCTTTGTCCCAAATCTGTGCGGAGCCGAAATCTGGGAGGCGCCGCC
GCACCCCCTCTAGCGGGCGCGGGGCGAAGCGGTGCGGCGCCGGCAGGAAGGAAATGGGCGGGGAGGGCCT
TCGTGCGTCGCCGCGCCGCCGTCCCCTTCTCCCTCTCCAGCCTCGGGGCTGTCCGCGGGGGGACGGCTGC
CTTCGGGGGGGACGGGGCAGGGCGGGGTTCGGCTTCTGGCGTGTGACCGGCGGCTCTAGAGCCTCTGCTA
ACCATGTTCATGCCTTCTTCTTTTTCCTACAGCTCCTGGGCAACGTGCTGGTTATTGTGCTGTCTCATCA
TTTTGGCAAAGAATTCCTCGAGGAATTCACTCCTCAGGTGCAGGCTGCCTATCAGAAGGTGGTGGCTGGT
GTGGCCAATGCCCTGGCTCACAAATACCACTGAGATCTGCATGA
